Addgene plasmid #65036: pUC18T-mini-Tn7T-Tp-dsRedExpress
Purpose: TpR mini-Tn7 vector, mobilizable, for RFP tagging bacteria
Depositing lab: Herbert Schweizer. Depositing organization: Colorado State University, Fort Collins. Publication: mini-Tn7 insertion in bacteria with single attTn7 sites: example Pseudomonas aeruginosa. Choi KH, Schweizer HP. Nat Protoc. 2006;1(1):153-61. 10.1038/nprot.2006.24 PubMed 17406227.
Backbone
  Vector backbone: pUC18T-mini-Tn7T-Tp
  Backbone manufacturer: Herbert Schweizer
  Total vector size (bp): 5518
  Vector type: Bacterial Expression
Growth in bacteria
  Bacterial resistance: Ampicillin, 100 μg/mL
  Growth temperature: 37°C
  Growth strain: DH5alpha
  Growth instructions: also Trimethoprim resistant
  Copy number: High Copy
Gene/Insert
  Gene/Insert name: dsRedExpress (alt name: RFP)
Terms and licenses: Academic/Nonprofit Terms; Industry Terms
Depositor comments: GenBank Accession # DQ493884
How to cite: pUC18T-mini-Tn7T-Tp-dsRedExpress was a gift from Herbert Schweizer (Addgene plasmid # 65036 ; http://n2t.net/addgene:65036 ; RRID:Addgene_65036)
