[The description below was written by a language model from this plasmid's Addgene catalogue record and pLannotate feature annotations shown in this document.]
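Description:
pUC18T-mini-Tn7T-Tp-dsRedExpress is a mobilizable mini-Tn7 delivery plasmid of about 5.5 kb, built on the pUC18T-mini-Tn7T-Tp backbone and intended for tagging bacteria with a red fluorescent protein. It replicates in E. coli from a high-copy ColE1/pUC origin and is selected with ampicillin through the bla gene and its promoter. An incP oriT outside the transposon allows conjugal transfer into recipient species. Short annotated fragments of bom, rop, lacZα and lacI appear to be backbone remnants rather than functional parts.

The payload lies between the Tn7L and Tn7R ends, which define the segment moved by the Tn7 transposition machinery. No transposase genes are annotated on this plasmid, so they would have to be supplied separately. Tn7 normally inserts at the chromosomal attTn7 site, giving a single-copy, site-specific integration. Inside the element, the dsRedExpress coding sequence (called DsRed2 by the annotation software, a closely related variant) sits downstream of two lac operator sites. The promoter driving it is not itself annotated, so the record does not state its identity. The reporter is followed by lambda t0 and rrnB T1 terminators, and a second pair of these terminators lies near Tn7R, which should limit read-through into or out of flanking chromosomal DNA.

The transposon also carries a trimethoprim resistance gene (dhfrIIb-type dihydrofolate reductase) expressed from a class 1 integron Pc promoter. It is flanked by FRT sites, so the marker can be excised by FLP recombinase after integration to leave an unmarked fluorescent strain. The associated work uses Pseudomonas aeruginosa as the example of a host with a single attTn7 site.
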