Features (pLannotate 1.2.2; 26 found; start..end, strand, type, name):
    137..236     +  misc_feature   bom (fragment): basis of mobility region from pBR322
    242..310     -  CDS            lacZα (fragment): LacZα fragment of β-galactosidase; lacZ fragment
    382..580     -  mobile_element Tn7R (fragment): mini-Tn7 element (right end of the Tn7 transposon) Tn7
    584..608     -  misc_feature   MCS (fragment): pBluescript multiple cloning site
    629..723     +  terminator     lambda t0 terminator: transcription terminator from phage lambda
    733..762     +  CDS            CmR (fragment): chloramphenicol acetyltransferase confers resistance to chloramphenicol
    826..912     +  terminator     rrnB T1 terminator: Escherichia coli rrnB; transcription terminator T1 from the E. coli rrnB gene
    977..1010    +  protein_bind   FRT (minimal): supports FLP-mediated excision but not integration (Turan and Bode, 2011) FLP recombinase from the Saccharomyces cerevisiae 2μ plasmid
   1072..1308    -  CDS            TpR: E. coli plasmid-associated dihydrofolate reductase; dhfrIIb from plasmid R388; confers resistance to trimethoprim
   1390..1456    -  ncRNA          AAC AAD leader (fragment): Accession: RF02912 - putative aminoglycoside riboswitch / attI site
   1634..1662    -  promoter       Pc promoter: intI1 (promoter lies within the coding sequence); class 1 integron promoter
   1714..1761    +  protein_bind   FRT: FLP-mediated recombination occurs in the 8-bp core sequence TCTAGAAA (Turan and Bode, 2011). FLP recombinase from the Saccharomyces cerevisiae 2μ plasmid
   1806..1835    +  misc_feature   MCS (fragment): pBluescript multiple cloning site
   1893..1979    -  terminator     rrnB T1 terminator: Escherichia coli rrnB; transcription terminator T1 from the E. coli rrnB gene
   2043..2072    -  CDS            CmR (fragment): chloramphenicol acetyltransferase confers resistance to chloramphenicol
   2082..2176    -  terminator     lambda t0 terminator: transcription terminator from phage lambda
   2231..2908    -  CDS            DsRed2: improved tetrameric variant of DsRed fluorescent protein mammalian codon-optimized
   2945..2961    -  protein_bind   lac operator: The lac repressor binds to the lac operator to inhibit transcription in E. coli. This inhibition can be relieved by adding lactose or isopropyl-β-D-thiogalactopyranoside (IPTG). lac repressor encoded by lacI
   2978..2994    -  protein_bind   lac operator: The lac repressor binds to the lac operator to inhibit transcription in E. coli. This inhibition can be relieved by adding lactose or isopropyl-β-D-thiogalactopyranoside (IPTG). lac repressor encoded by lacI
   3036..3201    -  mobile_element Tn7L: mini-Tn7 element (left end of the Tn7 transposon) Tn7
   3234..3288    -  CDS            lacI (fragment): lac repressor; lacI; The lac repressor binds to the lac operator to inhibit transcription in E. coli. This inhibition can be relieved by adding lactose or isopropyl-β-D-thiogalactopyranoside (IPTG).
   3360..3468    -  oriT           oriT: incP origin of transfer
   3700..4288    -  rep_origin     ori: high-copy-number ColE1/pMB1/pBR322/pUC origin of replication
   4459..5319    -  CDS            AmpR: β-lactamase; bla; confers resistance to ampicillin, carbenicillin, and related antibiotics
   5320..5424    -  promoter       AmpR promoter: bla
   5519..35      +  CDS            rop (fragment) (across the origin): Rop protein, which maintains plasmids at low copy number; rop
>Addgene plasmid #65036 | pUC18T-mini-Tn7T-Tp-dsRedExpress | depositor full sequence | sequence record 121765 | pUC18T-mini-Tn7T-Tp-dsRedExpress sequence 5519 bps
TCGCGCGTTTCGGTGATGACGGTGAAAACCTCTGACACATGCAGCTCCCGGAGACGGTCACAGCTTGTCT
GTAAGCGGATGCCGGGAGCAGACAAGCCCGTCAGGGCGCGTCAGCGGGTGTTGGCGGGTGTCGGGGCTGG
CTTAACTATGCGGCATCAGAGCAGATTGTACTGAGAGTGCACCATATGCGGTGTGAAATACCGCACAGAT
GCGTAAGGAGAAAATACCGCATCAGGCGCCATTCGCCATTCAGGCTGCGCAACTGTTGGGAAGGGCGATC
GGTGCGGGCCTCTTCGCTATTACGCCAGCTAGAGGACCAGCCGCGTAACCTGGCAAAATCGGTTACGGTT
GAGTAATAAATGGATGCCCTGCGTAAGCAGGTGTGGGCGGACAATAAAGTCTTAAACTGAACAAAATAGA
TCTAAACTATGACAATAAAGTCTTAAACTAGACAGAATAGTTGTAAACTGAAATCAGTCCAGTTATGCTG
TGAAAAAGCATACTGGACTTTTGTTATGGCTAAAGCAAACTCTTCATTTTCTGAAGTGCAAATTGCCCGT
CGTATTAAAGAGGGGCGTGGGGTTCGAGGTCGACGGTATCGATAAGCTAGCTTAATTAGCTGAGCTTGGA
CTCCTGTTGATAGATCCAGTAATGACCTCAGAACTCCATCTGGATTTGTTCAGAACGCTCGGTTGCCGCC
GGGCGTTTTTTATTGGTGAGAATCCAAGCTAGACTGCGATGAGTGGCAGGGCGGGGCGTAATTTTTTTAA
GGCAGTTATTGGTGCCCTTAAACGCCTGGGGTAATGACTCTCTAGCTTGAGGCATCAAATAAAACGAAAG
GCTCAGTCGAAAGACTGGGCCTTTCGTTTTATCTGTTGTTTGTCGGTGAACGCTCTCCTGAGTAGGACAA
ATCCGCCGCTAGGAGCTTGCGGCCCGGACGATGAGCTCGAATTGGGGATCTTGAAGTACCTATTCCGAAG
TTCCTATTCTCTAGAAAGTATAGGAACTTCAGAGCGCTTTTGAAGCTGATGTGCTTAAAAACTTACTCAA
TGGAATAATTCTAGATAATTCTTAGGCCACACGTTCAAGTGCAGCCACAGGATAAATTTGCACTGAGCCT
GGGTGGGATTCGGACTCGACCGCATAGCCTTCAGGAGTGAGTTTTGTGCAATACCAACCGACGACTTGAC
CCTGCCAAGCGGCACCAGATTTCTTGCGTACGCGATCCCCTAAGCCAAAGGTGGCACTCAGGGGAAGCGC
AAACTGCCCTGCAACGGGAGCGTTGGCTTCATCGCTACTTTGACCCATGTCGAATCCTTCTTGTGAATCT
ATTATGGCGACAAGCAAATCGAGCTCTGACTGCCTACCCCACAACAACTATCAGAAAGCACCAGCACAAC
GGCTGCCTAACTTTGTTTTAGGGCGACTGCCCTGCTGCGTAACATCGTTGCTGCTCCATAACATCAAACA
TCGACCCACGGCGTAACGCGCTTGCTGCTTGGATGCCCGAGGCATAGACTGTACAAAAAAACAGTCATAA
CAAGCCATGAAAACCGCCACTGCGCCGTTACCACCGCTGCGTTCGGTCAAGGTTCTGGACCAGTTGCGTG
AGCGCATACGCTACTTGCATTACAGTTTACGAACCGAACAGGCTTATGTCAACTGGGTTCGTGAATTATC
CATTGCTGTTGACAAAGGGAATCAGGGGATCTTGAAGTTCCTATTCCGAAGTTCCTATTCTCTAGAAAGT
ATAGGAACTTCAGAGCGCTTTTGAAGCTAATTCGAGCTCGATCATGCATGAGCTCACTAGTGGATCCCCC
GGGCTGCAGGAATTCCTCGAGAAGCTTGGGCCCGGTACCTCGCGAAGGCGGGCCGCAAGCTCCTAGCGGC
GGATTTGTCCTACTCAGGAGAGCGTTCACCGACAAACAACAGATAAAACGAAAGGCCCAGTCTTTCGACT
GAGCCTTTCGTTTTATTTGATGCCTCAAGCTAGAGAGTCATTACCCCAGGCGTTTAAGGGCACCAATAAC
TGCCTTAAAAAAATTACGCCCCGCCCTGCCACTCATCGCAGTCTAGCTTGGATTCTCACCAATAAAAAAC
GCCCGGCGGCAACCGAGCGTTCTGAACAAATCCAGATGGAGTTCTGAGGTCATTACTGGATCTATCAACA
GGAGTCCAAGCTCAGCTAATTAAGCTTGGTACCGGCCGCCAGTGTGCTGGAATTCGGCTTCTACAGGAAC
AGGTGGTGGCGGCCCTCGGTGCGCTCGTACTGCTCCACGATGGTGTAGTCCTCGTTGTGGGAGGTGATGT
CCAGCTTGGCGTCCACGTAGTAGTAGCCGGGCAGCTGCACGGGCTTCTTGGCCATGTAGATGGACTTGAA
CTCCACCAGGTAGTGGCCGCCGTCCTTCAGCTTCAGGGCCTTGTGGGTCTCGCCCTTCAGCACGCCGTCG
CGGGGGTACAGGCGCTCGGTGGAGGCCTCCCAGCCCATGGTCTTCTTCTGCATCACGGGGCCGTCGGAGG
GGAAGTTCACGCCGATGAACTTCACCTTGTAGATGAAGCAGCCGTCCTGCAGGGAGGAGTCCTGGGTCAC
GGTCGCCACGCCGCCGTCCTCGAAGTTCATCACGCGCTCCCACTTGAAGCCCTCGGGGAAGGACAGCTTC
TTGTAGTCGGGGATGTCGGCGGGGTGCTTCACGTACACCTTGGAGCCGTACTGGAACTGGGGGGACAGGA
TGTCCCAGGCGAAGGGCAGGGGGCCGCCCTTGGTCACCTTCAGCTTCACGGTGTTGTGGCCCTCGTAGGG
GCGGCCCTCGCCCTCGCCCTCGATCTCGAACTCGTGGCCGTTCACGGTGCCCTCCATGCGCACCTTGAAG
CGCATGAACTCGGTGATGACGTTCTCGGAGGAGGCCATGCTTAATTTCTCCTCTTTAATTCTAGATGTGT
GAAATTGTTATCCGCTCACAATTGAATCTAAGTATCATTGTTATCCGCTCACAAGTCAACACTCTTTTTG
ATAAATTTTCTCGACCTTGCAGGCCAACCAGATAAGTGAAATCTAGTTCCAAACTATTTTGTCATTTTTA
ATTTTCGTATTAGCTTACGACGCTACACCCAGTTCCCATCTATTTTGTCACTCTTCCCTAAATAATCCTT
AAAAACTCCATTTCCACCCCTCCCAGTTCCCAACTATTTTGTCCGCCCACAGCGGGGCATTTTTCTTCCT
GTTATGTTTGGGCGCTGCATTAATGAATCGGCCAACGCGCGGGGAGAGGCGGTTTGCGTATTGGGCGCTC
TTCCGCTTCCTCGCTCACTGACCCGCTGCGCTCGGTCGTTCGGCTGCGGCGAGCGGTATCAGAGCTTATC
GGCCAGCCTCGCAGAGCAGGATTCCCGTTGAGCACCGCCAGGTGCGAATAAGGGACAGTGAAGAAGGAAC
ACCCGCTCGCGGGTGGGCCTACTTCACCTATCCTGCCCGGCTGACGCCGTTGGATACACCAAGGAAAGTC
TACACGAACCCTTTGGCAAAATCCTGTATATCGTGCGAAAAAGGATGGATATACCGAAAAAATCGCTATA
ATGACCCCGAAGCAGGGTTATGCAGCGGAAAGTATACCTTAAGGAATCCCCTGATAACGCAGGAAAGAAC
ATGTGAGCAAAAGGCCAGCAAAAGGCCAGGAACCGTAAAAAGGCCGCGTTGCTGGCGTTTTTCCATAGGC
TCCGCCCCCCTGACGAGCATCACAAAAATCGACGCTCGAGTCAGAGGTGGCGAAACCCGACAGGACTATA
AAGATACCAGGCGTTTCCCCCTGGAAGCTCCCTCGTGCGCTCTCCTGTTCCGACCCTGCCGCTTACCGGA
TACCTGTCCGCCTTTCTCCCTTCGGGAAGCGTGGCGCTTTCTCATAGCTCACGCTGTAGGTATCTCAGTT
CGGTGTAGGTCGTTCGCTCCAAGCTGGGCTGTGTGCACGAACCCCCCGTTCAGCCCGACCGCTGCGCCTT
ATCCGGTAACTATCGTCTTGAGTCCAACCCGGTAAGACACGACTTATCGCCACTGGCAGCAGCCACTGGT
AACAGGATTAGCAGAGCGAGGTATGTAGGCGGTGCTACAGAGTTCTTGAAGTGGTGGCCTAACTACGGCT
ACACTAGAAGGACAGTATTTGGTATCTGCGCTCTGCTGAAGCCAGTTACCTTCGGAAAAAGAGTTGGTAG
CTCTTGATCCGGCAAACAAACCACCGCTGGTAGCGGTGGTTTTTTTGTTTGCAAGCAGCAGATTACGCGC
AGAAAAAAAGGATCTCAAGAAGATCCTTTGATCTTTTCTACGGGGTCTGACGCTCAGTGGAACGAAAACT
CACGTTAAGGGATTTTGGTCATGAGATTATCAAAAAGGATCTTCACCTAGATCCTTTTAAATTAAAAATG
AAGTTTTAAATCAATCTAAAGTATATATGAGTAAACTTGGTCTGACAGTTACCAATGCTTAATCAGTGAG
GCACCTATCTCAGCGATCTGTCTATTTCGTTCATCCATAGTTGCCTGACTCCCCGTCGTGTAGATAACTA
CGATACGGGAGGGCTTACCATCTGGCCCCAGTGCTGCAATGATACCGCGAGACCCACGCTCACCGGCTCC
AGATTTATCAGCAATAAACCAGCCAGCCGGAAGGGCCGAGCGCAGAAGTGGTCCTGCAACTTTATCCGCC
TCCATCCAGTCTATTAATTGTTGCCGGGAAGCTAGAGTAAGTAGTTCGCCAGTTAATAGTTTGCGCAACG
TTGTTGCCATTGCTACAGGCATCGTGGTGTCACGCTCGTCGTTTGGTATGGCTTCATTCAGCTCCGGTTC
CCAACGATCAAGGCGAGTTACATGATCCCCCATGTTGTGCAAAAAAGCGGTTAGCTCCTTCGGTCCTCCG
ATCGTTGTCAGAAGTAAGTTGGCCGCAGTGTTATCACTCATGGTTATGGCAGCACTGCATAATTCTCTTA
CTGTCATGCCATCCGTAAGATGCTTTTCTGTGACTGGTGAGTACTCAACCAAGTCATTCTGAGAATAGTG
TATGCGGCGACCGAGTTGCTCTTGCCCGGCGTCAATACGGGATAATACCGCGCCACATAGCAGAACTTTA
AAAGTGCTCATCATTGGAAAACGTTCTTCGGGGCGAAAACTCTCAAGGATCTTACCGCTGTTGAGATCCA
GTTCGATGTAACCCACTCGTGCACCCAACTGATCTTCAGCATCTTTTACTTTCACCAGCGTTTCTGGGTG
AGCAAAAACAGGAAGGCAAAATGCCGCAAAAAAGGGAATAAGGGCGACACGGAAATGTTGAATACTCATA
CTCTTCCTTTTTCAATATTATTGAAGCATTTATCAGGGTTATTGTCTCATGAGCGGATACATATTTGAAT
GTATTTAGAAAAATAAACAAATAGGGGTTCCGCGCACATTTCCCCGAAAAGTGCCACCTGACGTCTAAGA
AACCATTATTATCATGACATTAACCTATAAAAATAGGCGTATCACGAGGCCCTTTCGTC
