>Addgene plasmid #65036 | pUC18T-mini-Tn7T-Tp-dsRedExpress | addgene partial sequence | sequence record 112805 | DsRed1-N 5'-GTACTGGAACTGGGGGGACAG-3'
TTCAGCTTCACGGTGTTGTGGCCCTCGTAGGGGCGGCCCTCGCCCTCGCCCTCGATCTCGAACTCGTGGC
CGTTCACGGTGCCCTCCATGCGCACCTTGAAGCGCATGAACTCGGTGATGACGTTCTCGGAGGAGGCCAT
GCTTAATTTCTCCTCTTTAATTCTAGATGTGTGAAATTGTTATCCGCTCACAATTGAATCTAAGTATCAT
TGTTATCCGCTCACAAGTCAACACTCTTTTTGATAAATTTTCTCGACCTTGCAGGCCAACCAGATAAGTG
AAATCTAGTTCCAAACTATTTTGTCATTTTTAATTTTCGTATTAGCTTACGACGCTACACCCAGTTCCCA
TCTATTTTGTCACTCTTCCCTAAATAATCCTTAAAAACTCCATTTCCACCCCTCCCAGTTCCCAACTATT
TTGTCCGCCCACAGCGGGGCATTTTTCTTCCTGTTATGTTTGGGCGCTGCATTAATGAATCGGCCAACGC
GCGGGGAGAGGCGGTTTGCGTATTGGGCGCTCTTCCGCTTCCTCGCTCACTGACCCGCTGCGCTCGGTCG
TTCGGCTGCGGCGAGCGGTATCAGAGCTTATCGGCCAGCCTCGCAGAGCAGGATTCCCGTTGAGCACCGC
CAGGTGCGAATAAGGGACAGTGAAGAAGGAACACCCGCTCGCGGGTGGGCCTACTTCACCTATCCTGCCC
GGCTGACGCCGTTGGATACACCAAGG
