>Addgene plasmid #65036 | pUC18T-mini-Tn7T-Tp-dsRedExpress | addgene partial sequence | sequence record 112807 | DsRed1-C 5'-AGCTGGACATCACCTCCCACAACG-3'
GAGGGCCGCCACCACCTGTTCCTGTAGAAGCCGAATTCCAGCACACTGGCGGCCGGTACCAAGCTTAATT
AGCTGAGCTTGGACTCCTGTTGATAGATCCAGTAATGACCTCAGAACTCCATCTGGATTTGTTCAGAACG
CTCGGTTGCCGCCGGGCGTTTTTTATTGGTGAGAATCCAAGCTAGACTGCGATGAGTGGCAGGGCGGGGC
GTAATTTTTTTAAGGCAGTTATTGGTGCCCTTAAACGCCTGGGGTAATGACTCTCTAGCTTGAGGCATCA
AATAAAACGAAAGGCTCAGTCGAAAGACTGGGCCTTTCGTTTTATCTGTTGTTTGTCGGTGAACGCTCTC
CTGAGTAGGACAAATCCGCCGCTAGGAGCTTGCGGCCCGCCTTCGCGAGGTACCGGGCCCAAGCTTCTCG
AGGAATTCCTGCAGCCCGGGGGATCCACTAGTGAGCTCATGCATGATCGAGCTCGAATTAGCTTCAAAAG
CGCTCTGAAGTTCCTATACTTTCTAGAGAATAGGAACTTCGGAATAGGAACTTCAAGATCCCCTGATTCC
CTTTGTCAACAGCAATGGATAATTCACGAACCCAGTTGACATAAGCCTGTTCGGTTCGTAAACTGTAATG
CAAGTAGCGTATGCGCTCACGCAACTGGTCCAGAACCTTGACCGAACGCAGCGGTGGTAACGGCGCAGTG
GCGGTTTTCATGGCTTGTTATGACTG
