>Addgene plasmid #65036 | pUC18T-mini-Tn7T-Tp-dsRedExpress | addgene partial sequence | sequence record 115168 | LacZ-F2 5'-cctcttcgctattacgccag-3'
TCGGTTACGGTTGAGTAATAAATGGATGCCCTGCGTAAGCAGGTGTGGGCGGACAATAAAGTCTTAAACT
GAACAAAATAGATCTAAACTATGACAATAAAGTCTTAAACTAGACAGAATAGTTGTAAACTGAAATCAGT
CCAGTTATGCTGTGAAAAAGCATACTGGACTTTTGTTATGGCTAAAGCAAACTCTTCATTTTCTGAAGTG
CAAATTGCCCGTCGTATTAAAGAGGGGCGTGGGGTTCGAGGTCGACGGTATCGATAAGCTAGCTTAATTA
GCTGAGCTTGGACTCCTGTTGATAGATCCAGTAATGACCTCAGAACTCCATCTGGATTTGTTCAGAACGC
TCGGTTGCCGCCGGGCGTTTTTTATTGGTGAGAATCCAAGCTAGACTGCGATGAGTGGCAGGGCGGGGCG
TAATTTTTTTAAGGCAGTTATTGGTGCCCTTAAACGCCTGGGGTAATGACTCTCTAGCTTGAGGCATCAA
ATAAAACGAAAGGCTCAGTCGAAAGACTGGGCCTTTCGTTTTATCTGTTGTTTGTCGGTGAACGCTCTCC
TGAGTAGGACAAATCCGCCGCTAGGAGCTTGCGGCCCGGACGATGAGCTCGAATTGGGGATCTTGAAGTA
CCTATTCCGAAGTTCCTATTCTCTAGAAAGTATAGGAACTTCAGAGCGCTTTTGAAGCTGATGTGCTTAA
AAACTTACTCAATGGAATAATTCTAGATAATTCTTAGGCCACACGTTCAAGTGCAG
