>Addgene plasmid #65036 | pUC18T-mini-Tn7T-Tp-dsRedExpress | addgene partial sequence | sequence record 115169 | EF1aintseqR 5'-TCTTTCCGCTCACGCAACTG-3'
TACGGCGCAGTGGCGGTTTTCATGGCTTGTTATGACTGTTTTTTTGTACAGTCTATGCCTCGGGCATCCA
AGCAGCAAGCGCGTTACGCCGTGGGTCGATGTTTGATGTTATGGAGCAGCAACGATGTTACGCAGCAGGG
CAGTCGCCCTAAAACAAAGTTAGGCAGCCGTTGTGCTGGTGCTTTCTGATAGTTGTTGTGGGGTAGGCAG
TCAGAGCTCGATTTGCTTGTCGCCATAATAGATTCACAAGAAGGATTCGACATGGGTCAAAGTAGCGATG
AAGCCAACGCTCCCGTTGCAGGGCAGTTTGCGCTTCCCCTGAGTGCCACCTTTGGCTTAGGGGATCGCGT
ACGCAAGAAATCTGGTGCCGCTTGGCAGGGTCAAGTCGTCGGTTGGTATTGCACAAAACTCACTCCTGAA
GGCTATGCGGTCGAGTCCGAATCCCACCCAGGCTCAGTGCAAATTTATCCTGTGGCTGCACTTGAACGTG
TGGCCTAAGAATTATCTAGAATTATTCCATTGAGTAAGTTTTTAAGCACATCAGCTTCAAAAGCGCTCTG
AAGTTCCTATACTTTCTAGAGAATAGGAACTTCGGAATAGGTACTTCAAGATCCCCAATTCGAGCTCATC
